Addgene plasmid #192738: pDONR221-chodl
Purpose: Gateway entry vector encoding zebrafish chodl
Depositing lab: Summer Thyme. Depositing organization: University of Alabama at Birmingham.
Backbone
  Vector backbone: pDONR221
  Backbone manufacturer: Invitrogen
  Vector type: Gateway Entry Vector
Growth in bacteria
  Bacterial resistance: Kanamycin, 50 μg/mL
  Growth temperature: 37°C
  Growth strain: DH5alpha
  Copy number: High Copy
Gene/Insert
  Gene/Insert name: chodl
  Species: D. rerio (zebrafish)
  Insert size (bp): 891
  Mutation: S192I
  Entrez Gene: zgc:110088
  Promoter: None
  Cloning method: Gateway Cloning
  Sequencing primers: 5′ M13 forward; 3′ M13 reverse
Terms and licenses: Academic/Nonprofit Terms; Industry Terms: Not Available to Industry
Depositor comments: cDNA encodes NP_001017578.1; homolog of human CHODL
How to cite: pDONR221-chodl was a gift from Summer Thyme (Addgene plasmid # 192738 ; http://n2t.net/addgene:192738 ; RRID:Addgene_192738)
