[The description below was written by a language model from this plasmid's Addgene catalogue record and pLannotate feature annotations shown in this document.]
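Description:
pDONR221-chodl is a Gateway entry clone built on the Invitrogen pDONR221 backbone, carrying the zebrafish (Danio rerio) chodl coding sequence. It is a small bacterial plasmid of about 3.5 kb, maintained at high copy in E. coli through a ColE1/pUC-type origin of replication and selected with kanamycin via an aminoglycoside phosphotransferase (KanR) gene.

The 891 bp insert is a cDNA that the depositor identifies as the zebrafish homolog of human CHODL (chondrolectin), and it is recorded as carrying an S192I substitution. In the annotated sequence the open reading frame lies between attL1 and attL2. These are the recombination sites produced when a PCR product or attB-flanked fragment is recombined into the donor vector, and they allow LR Clonase to transfer the insert directionally into any attR-containing destination vector. The automated annotation labels the insert by similarity to mouse Chodl, a protein implicated in neurite outgrowth and motor axon guidance, but this reflects a homology match and not the source species.

The entry vector has no promoter driving the insert, so expression depends on the destination vector chosen. The rrnB T1 and T2 terminators upstream of attL1 insulate the cassette from read-through transcription originating in the backbone. A T7 promoter sits just beyond attL2, oriented back toward the insert, and is a standard backbone element. The short lacI and lacZα fragments are backbone remnants with no function here, and M13 forward and reverse primer sites flank the cassette for sequence verification. The plasmid serves as a source clone for making zebrafish chodl expression constructs by Gateway recombination.
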