Features (pLannotate 1.2.2; 10 found; start..end, strand, type, name):
    121..213     +  CDS            lacI (fragment): lac repressor; lacI; The lac repressor binds to the lac operator to inhibit transcription in E. coli. This inhibition can be relieved by adding lactose or isopropyl-β-D-thiogalactopyranoside (IPTG).
    268..295     -  terminator     rrnB T2 terminator: transcription terminator T2 from the E. coli rrnB gene
    427..470     +  terminator     rrnB T1 terminator: Escherichia coli rrnB; transcription terminator T1 from the E. coli rrnB gene
    517..553     -  CDS            lacZα (fragment): LacZα fragment of β-galactosidase; lacZ fragment
    569..667     +  protein_bind   attL1: mutant version of attL; recombination site for the Gateway® LR reaction LR Clonase™
    733..1572    +  CDS            Chodl: CHODL_MOUSE - Experimental evidence at protein level: Swiss-Prot protein existence level 1. May play a role in the development of the nervous system such as in neurite outgrowth and elongation (PubMed:24067532). May be involved in motor axon growth and guidance (By similarity). From Mus musculus (Mouse).
   1577..1676    -  protein_bind   attL2: mutant version of attL; recombination site for the Gateway® LR reaction LR Clonase™
   1694..1712    -  promoter       T7 promoter: promoter for bacteriophage T7 RNA polymerase
   1846..2655    +  CDS            KanR: aminoglycoside phosphotransferase; aph(3')-Ia; confers resistance to kanamycin in bacteria or G418 (Geneticin®) in eukaryotes
   2802..3390    +  rep_origin     ori: high-copy-number ColE1/pMB1/pBR322/pUC origin of replication
>Addgene plasmid #192738 | pDONR221-chodl | addgene full sequence | sequence record 377797 | Addgene NGS Result
CTTTCCTGCGTTATCCCCTGATTCTGTGGATAACCGTATTACCGCCTTTGAGTGAGCTGATACCGCTCGC
CGCAGCCGAACGACCGAGCGCAGCGAGTCAGTGAGCGAGGAAGCGGAAGAGCGCCCAATACGCAAACCGC
CTCTCCCCGCGCGTTGGCCGATTCATTAATGCAGCTGGCACGACAGGTTTCCCGACTGGAAAGCGGGCAG
TGAGCGCAACGCAATTAATACGCGTACCGCTAGCCAGGAAGAGTTTGTAGAAACGCAAAAAGGCCATCCG
TCAGGATGGCCTTCTGCTTAGTTTGATGCCTGGCAGTTTATGGCGGGCGTCCTGCCCGCCACCCTCCGGG
CCGTTGCTTCACAACGTTCAAATCCGCTCCCGGCGGATTTGTCCTACTCAGGAGAGCGTTCACCGACAAA
CAACAGATAAAACGAAAGGCCCAGTCTTCCGACTGAGCCTTTCGTTTTATTTGATGCCTGGCAGTTCCCT
ACTCTCGCGTTAACGCTAGCATGGATGTTTTCCCAGTCACGACGTTGTAAAACGACGGCCAGTCTTAAGC
TCGGGCCCCAAATAATGATTTTATTTTGACTGATAGTGACCTGTTCGTTGCAACAAATTGATGAGCAATG
CTTTTTTATAATGCCAACTTTTACAAAAAAGCAGGCTTCGAAGGAGATACCACCATGCGCGCGACACTCA
GGATCCTTTGTGCTTTGACTTTTCTGGTCTCGTGCAGCCGTGGCGCGAGAGTTGTGAGCGGTCAGACAGT
GTGTCAGGGCAACCCTGAACACCCGTGCTATAAGATTGCTTACTTCAAAGACGTGTCGAGTCGTGTTGCG
TTCTGGGAGGCTCTGCAGGCATGTGAAATGGACGGCGGTTCGCTGCTGAGCATTGAGAACACAGCCGAGC
AGAAGCACATTGAACACCTTCTGCGAGAGCTCAGCGTCTCCTCCTCGACTGGTCCTGCCAGCATTACAGA
CGGAGACTTCTGGATCGGCCTGACCCGTGAGGAGGGTGATAATGCACAGGAGCCCGGCGCCTTCGCCTCC
TGTCCCAATCTGTACAGGTGGACTGATGGAAGTGTCTCGCTGTTCAGAAACTGGTATGCTGATGAACCAT
CCTGCGGAGGAGAAGCGTGTGTGGTTATGTATCACCAGCCTACAGCTCTGGCCGGGCCTGGAGGACCGTA
TCTCTACCAGTGGAACGACGACAGGTGCAATATGAAGCACAATTTCATCTGCAAGTATGAACCAGAAATT
CATCTGGTTAAAGTGCAGAGTGATAGGCCTGGAGGGCATGATGTTGATCTTTCCACTGAAGATAAAGAGG
ACAGGAGAACACCACCCACTGATGAGGATGAGAGCCCTCGACTTATAATAGCTGGGCCTTCAAGTATGCT
GCTAATCTACGTGATTATCCCTACCATCCCTCTCCTCTTGCTGATCCTGGTGGCTTCAGGGACGTGCTGT
TTCCAGATGTTGAGCAAGAGCAAACCACGGACCAAAACTAGCGTCAACCAATCAACTCTCTGGATCTCCA
AGACGCCAAAGATAGACAGTGGCATGGAGGTCTAAGACCCAGCTTTCTTGTACAAAGTTGGCATTATAAG
AAAGCATTGCTTATCAATTTGTTGCAACGAACAGGTCACTATCAGTCAAAATAAAATCATTATTTGCCAT
CCAGCTGATATCCCCTATAGTGAGTCGTATTACATGGTCATAGCTGTTTCCTGGCAGCTCTGGCCCGTGT
CTCAAAATCTCTGATGTTACATTGCACAAGATAAAAATATATCATCATGAACAATAAAACTGTCTGCTTA
CATAAACAGTAATACAAGGGGTGTTATGAGCCATATTCAACGGGAAACGTCGAGGCCGCGATTAAATTCC
AACATGGATGCTGATTTATATGGGTATAAATGGGCTCGCGATAATGTCGGGCAATCAGGTGCGACAATCT
ATCGCTTGTATGGGAAGCCCGATGCGCCAGAGTTGTTTCTGAAACATGGCAAAGGTAGCGTTGCCAATGA
TGTTACAGATGAGATGGTCAGACTAAACTGGCTGACGGAATTTATGCCTCTTCCGACCATCAAGCATTTT
ATCCGTACTCCTGATGATGCATGGTTACTCACCACTGCGATCCCCGGAAAAACAGCATTCCAGGTATTAG
AAGAATATCCTGATTCAGGTGAAAATATTGTTGATGCGCTGGCAGTGTTCCTGCGCCGGTTGCATTCGAT
TCCTGTTTGTAATTGTCCTTTTAACAGCGATCGCGTATTTCGTCTCGCTCAGGCGCAATCACGAATGAAT
AACGGTTTGGTTGATGCGAGTGATTTTGATGACGAGCGTAATGGCTGGCCTGTTGAACAAGTCTGGAAAG
AAATGCATAAACTTTTGCCATTCTCACCGGATTCAGTCGTCACTCATGGTGATTTCTCACTTGATAACCT
TATTTTTGACGAGGGGAAATTAATAGGTTGTATTGATGTTGGACGAGTCGGAATCGCAGACCGATACCAG
GATCTTGCCATCCTATGGAACTGCCTCGGTGAGTTTTCTCCTTCATTACAGAAACGGCTTTTTCAAAAAT
ATGGTATTGATAATCCTGATATGAATAAATTGCAGTTTCATTTGATGCTCGATGAGTTTTTCTAATCAGA
ATTGGTTAATTGGTTGTAACACTGGCAGAGCATTACGCTGACTTGACGGGACGGCGCAAGCTCATGACCA
AAATCCCTTAACGTGAGTTACGCGTCGTTCCACTGAGCGTCAGACCCCGTAGAAAAGATCAAAGGATCTT
CTTGAGATCCTTTTTTTCTGCGCGTAATCTGCTGCTTGCAAACAAAAAAACCACCGCTACCAGCGGTGGT
TTGTTTGCCGGATCAAGAGCTACCAACTCTTTTTCCGAAGGTAACTGGCTTCAGCAGAGCGCAGATACCA
AATACTGTTCTTCTAGTGTAGCCGTAGTTAGGCCACCACTTCAAGAACTCTGTAGCACCGCCTACATACC
TCGCTCTGCTAATCCTGTTACCAGTGGCTGCTGCCAGTGGCGATAAGTCGTGTCTTACCGGGTTGGACTC
AAGACGATAGTTACCGGATAAGGCGCAGCGGTCGGGCTGAACGGGGGGTTCGTGCACACAGCCCAGCTTG
GAGCGAACGACCTACACCGAACTGAGATACCTACAGCGTGAGCTATGAGAAAGCGCCACGCTTCCCGAAG
GGAGAAAGGCGGACAGGTATCCGGTAAGCGGCAGGGTCGGAACAGGAGAGCGCACGAGGGAGCTTCCAGG
GGGAAACGCCTGGTATCTTTATAGTCCTGTCGGGTTTCGCCACCTCTGACTTGAGCGTCGATTTTTGTGA
TGCTCGTCAGGGGGGCGGAGCCTATGGAAAAACGCCAGCAACGCGGCCTTTTTACGGTTCCTGGCCTTTT
GCTGGCCTTTTGCTCACATGTT
